>Addgene plasmid #245995 | pBOB-HA-Gnal | addgene full sequence | sequence record 488660 | Addgene NGS Result
GACGGATCGGGAGATCTCCCGATCCCCTATGGTGCACTCTCAGTACAATCTGCTCTGATGCCGCATAGTT
AAGCCAGTATCTGCTCCCTGCTTGTGTGTTGGAGGTCGCTGAGTAGTGCGCGAGCAAAATTTAAGCTACA
ACAAGGCAAGGCTTGACCGACAATTGCATGAAGAATCTGCTTAGGGTTAGGCGTTTTGCGCTGCTTCGCG
ATGTACGGGCCAGATATACGCGTTGACATTGATTATTGACTAGTTATTAATAGTAATCAATTACGGGGTC
ATTAGTTCATAGCCCATATATGGAGTTCCGCGTTACATAACTTACGGTAAATGGCCCGCCTGGCTGACCG
CCCAACGACCCCCGCCCATTGACGTCAATAATGACGTATGTTCCCATAGTAACGCCAATAGGGACTTTCC
ATTGACGTCAATGGGTGGAGTATTTACGGTAAACTGCCCACTTGGCAGTACATCAAGTGTATCATATGCC
AAGTACGCCCCCTATTGACGTCAATGACGGTAAATGGCCCGCCTGGCATTATGCCCAGTACATGACCTTA
TGGGACTTTCCTACTTGGCAGTACATCTACGTATTAGTCATCGCTATTACCATGGTGATGCGGTTTTGGC
AGTACATCAATGGGCGTGGATAGCGGTTTGACTCACGGGGATTTCCAAGTCTCCACCCCATTGACGTCAA
TGGGAGTTTGTTTTGGCACCAAAATCAACGGGACTTTCCAAAATGTCGTAACAACTCCGCCCCATTGACG
CAAATGGGCGGTAGGCGTGTACGGTGGGAGGTCTATATAAGCAGCGCGTTTTGCCTGTACTGGGTCTCTC
TGGTTAGACCAGATCTGAGCCTGGGAGCTCTCTGGCTAACTAGGGAACCCACTGCTTAAGCCTCAATAAA
GCTTGCCTTGAGTGCTTCAAGTAGTGTGTGCCCGTCTGTTGTGTGACTCTGGTAACTAGAGATCCCTCAG
ACCCTTTTAGTCAGTGTGGAAAATCTCTAGCAGTGGCGCCCGAACAGGGACTTGAAAGCGAAAGGGAAAC
CAGAGGAGCTCTCTCGACGCAGGACTCGGCTTGCTGAAGCGCGCACGGCAAGAGGCGAGGGGCGGCGACT
GGTGAGTACGCCAAAAATTTTGACTAGCGGAGGCTAGAAGGAGAGAGATGGGTGCGAGAGCGTCAGTATT
AAGCGGGGGAGAATTAGATCGCGATGGGAAAAAATTCGGTTAAGGCCAGGGGGAAAGAAAAAATATAAAT
TAAAACATATAGTATGGGCAAGCAGGGAGCTAGAACGATTCGCAGTTAATCCTGGCCTGTTAGAAACATC
AGAAGGCTGTAGACAAATACTGGGACAGCTACAACCATCCCTTCAGACAGGATCAGAAGAACTTAGATCA
TTATATAATACAGTAGCAACCCTCTATTGTGTGCATCAAAGGATAGAGATAAAAGACACCAAGGAAGCTT
TAGACAAGATAGAGGAAGAGCAAAACAAAAGTAAGACCACCGCACAGCAAGCGGCCGCTGATCTTCAGAC
CTGGAGGAGGAGATATGAGGGACAATTGGAGAAGTGAATTATATAAATATAAAGTAGTAAAAATTGAACC
ATTAGGAGTAGCACCCACCAAGGCAAAGAGAAGAGTGGTGCAGAGAGAAAAAAGAGCAGTGGGAATAGGA
GCTTTGTTCCTTGGGTTCTTGGGAGCAGCAGGAAGCACTATGGGCGCAGCGTCAATGACGCTGACGGTAC
AGGCCAGACAATTATTGTCTGGTATAGTGCAGCAGCAGAACAATTTGCTGAGGGCTATTGAGGCGCAACA
GCATCTGTTGCAACTCACAGTCTGGGGCATCAAGCAGCTCCAGGCAAGAATCCTGGCTGTGGAAAGATAC
CTAAAGGATCAACAGCTCCTGGGGATTTGGGGTTGCTCTGGAAAACTCATTTGCACCACTGCTGTGCCTT
GGAATGCTAGTTGGAGTAATAAATCTCTGGAACAGATTTGGAATCACACGACCTGGATGGAGTGGGACAG
AGAAATTAACAATTACACAAGCTTAATACACTCCTTAATTGAAGAATCGCAAAACCAGCAAGAAAAGAAT
GAACAAGAATTATTGGAATTAGATAAATGGGCAAGTTTGTGGAATTGGTTTAACATAACAAATTGGCTGT
GGTATATAAAATTATTCATAATGATAGTAGGAGGCTTGGTAGGTTTAAGAATAGTTTTTGCTGTACTTTC
TATAGTGAATAGAGTTAGGCAGGGATATTCACCATTATCGTTTCAGACCCACCTCCCAACCCCGAGGGGA
CCCGACAGGCCCGAAGGAATAGAAGAAGAAGGTGGAGAGAGAGACAGAGACAGATCCATTCGATTAGTGA
ACGGATCAACTTTTAAAAGAAAAGGGGGGATTGGGGGGTACAGTGCAGGGGAAAGAATAGTAGACATAAT
AGCAACAGACATACAAACTAAAGAATTACAAAAACAAATTACAAAATTCAAAATTTTATCGATAAGCTTG
GGAGTTCCGCGTTACATAACTTACGGTAAATGGCCCGCCTGGCTGACCGCCCAACGACCCCCGCCCATTG
ACGTCAATAATGACGTATGTTCCCATAGTAACGCCAATAGGGACTTTCCATTGACGTCAATGGGTGGAGT
ATTTACGGTAAACTGCCCACTTGGCAGTACATCAAGTGTATCATATGCCAAGTACGCCCCCTATTGACGT
CAATGACGGTAAATGGCCCGCCTGGCATTATGCCCAGTACATGACCTTATGGGACTTTCCTACTTGGCAG
TACATCTACGTATTAGTCATCGCTATTACCATGGTGATGCGGTTTTGGCAGTACATCAATGGGCGTGGAT
AGCGGTTTGACTCACGGGGATTTCCAAGTCTCCACCCCATTGACGTCAATGGGAGTTTGTTTTGGCACCA
AAATCAACGGGACTTTCCAAAATGTCGTAACAACTCCGCCCCATTGACGCAAATGGGCGGTAGGCGTGTA
CGGTGGGAGGTCTATATAAGCAGAGCTCGTTTAGTGAACCGTCAGATCGCCTGGAGACGCCATCCACGCT
GTTTTGACCTCCATAGAAGACACCGACTGAGCTCCTTAAGGTTAACTCTAGAGCCACCATGTACCCATAC
GATGTTCCAGATTACGCTTCTAGAGAATTCGGATCCATGGGCCTATGCTACAGCCTGCGGCCGCTGCTCT
TCGGGAGCCCAGAGGACACCCCGTGTGCGGCCTCGGAACCCTGCGCAGAGGATGCTCAGCCCAGCGCCGC
CCCGGCCCCTGCCTCGATCCCAGCCCCGGCTCCCGTAGGGACCCTGCTCCGGCGTGGCGGCGGCCGGATC
GTCGCGAACGCGCGGCCGCCAGGCGAGCTGCAGAGCCGCCGGCGACAGGAGCAGCTACGAGCCGAGGAGC
GCGAGGCGGCTAAAGAGGCGAGGAAAGTCAGCCGGGGCATCGACCGCATGCTGCGCGAGCAGAAGCGGGA
CCTGCAGCAGACGCACCGGCTCCTGCTGCTGGGGGCTGGTGAGTCCGGGAAAAGCACTATCGTCAAACAG
ATGAGGATCCTGCACGTCAATGGCTTCAACCCCGAGGAAAAGAAGCAGAAAATTCTGGACATCAGGAAAA
ATGTCAAAGATGCGATCGTGACAATCGTTTCAGCAATGAGTACTATCATACCTCCAGTTCCACTGGCCAA
CCCTGAGAACCAGTTCCGGTCAGATTATATCAAGAGCATAGCCCCTATCACTGACTTTGAATATTCCCAG
GAGTTCTTTGACCATGTGAAGAAGCTGTGGGACGATGAAGGAGTGAAGGCCTGCTTTGAGAGATCCAACG
AGTACCAGCTGATCGACTGTGCACAATACTTCCTGGAAAGGATTGACAGTGTCAGTCTGGTTGACTACAC
ACCCACAGACCAGGACCTGCTCAGATGCAGAGTGCTGACATCAGGAATCTTTGAGACACGATTCCAAGTG
GACAAAGTGAACTTTCACATGTTTGATGTTGGAGGCCAGAGAGATGAGAGAAGAAAATGGATCCAGTGTT
TTAATGATGTCACTGCGATCATTTACGTGGCGGCCTGTAGTAGCTACAACATGGTGATCCGGGAAGATAA
CAATACCAACAGACTTCGGGAATCACTGGACCTGTTTGAAAGCATCTGGAATAACAGGTGGTTGCGAACC
ATTTCTATCATCCTATTCTTGAACAAACAAGACATGCTGGCAGAAAAAGTCTTGGCAGGGAAGTCAAAAA
TCGAAGACTATTTCCCGGAGTATGCCAATTATACTGTCCCTGAAGATGCAACACCAGATGCGGGAGAAGA
TCCCAAAGTTACAAGAGCAAAGTTCTTTATCCGGGATCTGTTCTTGAGGATCAGCACAGCCACGGGTGAT
GGCAAACATTACTGCTACCCTCACTTCACCTGCGCCGTGGACACAGAGAACATCCGCAGAGTGTTCAACG
ATTGCCGTGACATCATCCAGAGAATGCATCTCAAGCAGTACGAACTCTTGTGACTCGAGCCATGGAAGCT
TGATATCTAACTGACTGAACCGGTGGTACCGAGGAATTAATTCGCTGTCTGCGAGGGCCAGCTGTTGGGG
TGAGTACTCCCTCTCAAAAGCGGGCATGACTTCTGCGCTAAGATTGTCAGTTTCCAAAAACGAGGAGGAT
TTGATATTCACCTGGCCCGCGGTGATGCCTTTGAGGGTGGCCGCGTCCATCTGGTCAGAAAAGACAATCT
TTTTGTTGTCAAGCTTGAGGTGTGGCAGGCTTGAGATCTGGCCATACACTTGAGTGACAATGACATCCAC
TTTGCCTTTCTCTCCACAGGTGTCCACTCCCAGGTCCAACTGCAGGTCGAGCATGCATCTAGGGCGGCCA
ATTCCGCCGATCCTGGAAAAACATGGAGCAATCACAAGTAGCAATACAGCAGCTACCAATGCTGATTGTG
CCTGGCTAGAAGCACAAGAGGAGGAGGAGGTGGGTTTTCCAGTCACACCTCAGACAATCAACCTCTGGAT
TACAAAATTTGTGAAAGATTGACTGGTATTCTTAACTATGTTGCTCCTTTTACGCTATGTGGATACGCTG
CTTTAATGCCTTTGTATCATGCTATTGCTTCCCGTATGGCTTTCATTTTCTCCTCCTTGTATAAATCCTG
GTTGCTGTCTCTTTATGAGGAGTTGTGGCCCGTTGTCAGGCAACGTGGCGTGGTGTGCACTGTGTTTGCT
GACGCAACCCCCACTGGTTGGGGCATTGCCACCACCTGTCAGCTCCTTTCCGGGACTTTCGCTTTCCCCC
TCCCTATTGCCACGGCGGAACTCATCGCCGCCTGCCTTGCCCGCTGCTGGACAGGGGCTCGGCTGTTGGG
CACTGACAATTCCGTGGTGTTGTCGGGGAAGCTGACGTCCTTTCCATGGCTGCTCGCCTGTGTTGCCACC
TGGATTCTGCGCGGGACGTCCTTCTGCTACGTCCCTTCGGCCCTCAATCCAGCGGACCTTCCTTCCCGCG
GCCTGCTGCCGGCTCTGCGGCCTCTTCCGCGTCTTCGCCTTCGCCCTCAGACGAGTCGGATCTCCCTTTG
GGCCGCCTCCCCGCCTGGAATTCGAGCTCGGTACCTTTAAGACCAATGACTTACAAGGCAGCTGTAGATC
TTAGCCACTTTTTAAAAGAAAAGGGGGGACTGGAAGGGCTAATTCACTCCCAACGAAGACAAGATATCCT
TGATCTGTGGATCTACCACACACAAGGCTACTTCCCTGATTGGCAGAACTACACACCAGGGCCAGGGATC
AGATATCCACTGACCTTTGGATGGTGCTACAAGCTAGTACCAGTTGAGCAAGAGAAGGTAGAAGAAGCCA
ATGAAGGAGAGAACACCCGCTTGTTACACCCTGTGAGCCTGCATGGGATGGATGACCCGGAGAGAGAAGT
ATTAGAGTGGAGGTTTGACAGCCGCCTAGCATTTCATCACATGGCCCGAGAGCTGCATCCGGACTGTACT
GGGTCTCTCTGGTTAGACCAGATCTGAGCCTGGGAGCTCTCTGGCTAACTAGGGAACCCACTGCTTAAGC
CTCAATAAAGCTTGCCTTGAGTGCTTCAAGTAGTGTGTGCCCGTCTGTTGTGTGACTCTGGTAACTAGAG
ATCCCTCAGACCCTTTTAGTCAGTGTGGAAAATCTCTAGCAGGGCCGCTTTAAACCCGCTGATCAGCCTC
GACTGTGCCTTCTAGTTGCCAGCCATCTGTTGTTTGCCCCTCCCCCGTGCCTTCCTTGACCCTGGAAGGT
GCCACTCCCACTGTCCTTTCCTAATAAAATGAGGAAATTGCATCGCATTGTCTGAGTAGGTGTCATTCTA
TTCTGGGGGGTGGGGTGGGGCAGGACAGCAAGGGGGAGGATTGGGAAGACAATAGCAGGCATGCTGGGGA
TGCGGTGGGCTCTATGGCTTCTGAGGCGGAAAGAACCAGCTGGGGCTCTAGGGGGTATCCCC
[124 nt withheld, positions 6503-6626]
C
[91 nt withheld, positions 6628-6718]
A
[49 nt withheld, positions 6720-6768]
CCTTTGACGTTGGAGTCCACGTTCTTT
[37 nt withheld, positions 6796-6832]
ACCCTATCTCGGTCTATTCTTTTGATTTATAAGGGATTTTGCCGATTTCGGCCTATTGGTTAAAAAATGA
GCTGATTTAACAAAAATTTAACGCGAATTAATTCTGTGGAATGTGTGTCAGTTAGGGTGTGGAAAGTCCC
CAGGCTCCCCAGCAGGCAGAAGTATGCAAAGCATGCATCTCAATTAGTCAGCAACCAGGTGTGGAAAGTC
CCCAGGCTCCCCAGCAGGCAGAAGTATGCAAAGCATGCATCTCAATTAGTCAGCAACCATAGTCCCGCCC
CTAACTCCGCCCATCCCGCCCCTAACTCCGCCCAGTTCCGCCCATTCTCCGCCCCATGGCTGACTAATTT
TTTTTATTTATGCAGAGGCCGAGGCCGCCTCTGCCTCTGAGCTATTCCAGAAGTAGTGAGGAGGCTTTTT
TGGAGGCCTAGGCTTTTGCAAAAAGCTCCCGGGAGCTTGTATATCCATTTTCGGATCTGATCAGCACGTG
TTGACAATTAATCATCGGCATAGTATATCGGCATAGTATAATACGACAAGGTGAGGAACTAAACCATGGC
CAAGTTGACCAGTGCCGTTCCGGTGCTCACCGCGCGCGACGTCGCCGGAGCGGTCGAGTTCTGGACCGAC
CGGCTCGGGTTCTCCCGGGACTTCGTGGAGGACGACTTCGCCGGTGTGGTCCGGGACGACGTGACCCTGT
TCATCAGCGCGGTCCAGGACCAGGTGGTGCCGGACAACACCCTGGCCTGGGTGTGGGTGCGCGGCCTGGA
CGAGCTGTACGCCGAGTGGTCGGAGGTCGTGTCCACGAACTTCCGGGACGCCTCCGGGCCGGCCATGACC
GAGATCGGCGAGCAGCCGTGGGGGCGGGAGTTCGCCCTGCGCGACCCGGCCGGCAACTGCGTGCACTTCG
TGGCCGAGGAGCAGGACTGACACGTGCTACGAGATTTCGATTCCACCGCCGCCTTCTATGAAAGGTTGGG
CTTCGGAATCGTTTTCCGGGACGCCGGCTGGATGATCCTCCAGCGCGGGGATCTCATGCTGGAGTTCTTC
GCCCACCCCAACTTGTTTATTGCAGCTTATAATGGTTACAAATAAAGCAATAGCATCACAAATTTCACAA
ATAAAGCATTTTTTTCACTGCATTCTAGTTGTGGTTTGTCCAAACTCATCAATGTATCTTATCATGTCTG
TATACCGTCGACCTCTAGCTAGAGCTTGGCGTAATCATGGTCATAGCTGTTTCCTGTGTGAAATTGTTAT
CCGCTCACAATTCCACACAACATACGAGCCGGAAGCATAAAGTGTAAAGCCTGGGGTGCCTAATGAGTGA
GCTAACTCACATTAATTGCGTTGCGCTCACTGCCCGCTTTCCAGTCGGGAAACCTGTCGTGCCAGCTGCA
TTAATGAATCGGCCAACGCGCGGGGAGAGGCGGTTTGCGTATTGGGCGCTCTTCCGCTTCCTCGCTCACT
GACTCGCTGCGCTCGGTCGTTCGGCTGCGGCGAGCGGTATCAGCTCACTCAAAGGCGGTAATACGGTTAT
CCACAGAATCAGGGGATAACGCAGGAAAGAACATGTGAGCAAAAGGCCAGCAAAAGGCCAGGAACCGTAA
AAAGGCCGCGTTGCTGGCGTTTTTCCATAGGCTCCGCCCCCCTGACGAGCATCACAAAAATCGACGCTCA
AGTCAGAGGTGGCGAAACCCGACAGGACTATAAAGATACCAGGCGTTTCCCCCTGGAAGCTCCCTCGTGC
GCTCTCCTGTTCCGACCCTGCCGCTTACCGGATACCTGTCCGCCTTTCTCCCTTCGGGAAGCGTGGCGCT
TTCTCATAGCTCACGCTGTAGGTATCTCAGTTCGGTGTAGGTCGTTCGCTCCAAGCTGGGCTGTGTGCAC
GAACCCCCCGTTCAGCCCGACCGCTGCGCCTTATCCGGTAACTATCGTCTTGAGTCCAACCCGGTAAGAC
ACGACTTATCGCCACTGGCAGCAGCCACTGGTAACAGGATTAGCAGAGCGAGGTATGTAGGCGGTGCTAC
AGAGTTCTTGAAGTGGTGGCCTAACTACGGCTACACTAGAAGAACAGTATTTGGTATCTGCGCTCTGCTG
AAGCCAGTTACCTTCGGAAAAAGAGTTGGTAGCTCTTGATCCGGCAAACAAACCACCGCTGGTAGCGGTG
GTTTTTTTGTTTGCAAGCAGCAGATTACGCGCAGAAAAAAAGGATCTCAAGAAGATCCTTTGATCTTTTC
TACGGGGTCTGACGCTCAGTGGAACGAAAACTCACGTTAAGGGATTTTGGTCATGAGATTATCAAAAAGG
ATCTTCACCTAGATCCTTTTAAATTAAAAATGAAGTTTTAAATCAATCTAAAGTATATATGAGTAAACTT
GGTCTGACAGTTACCAATGCTTAATCAGTGAGGCACCTATCTCAGCGATCTGTCTATTTCGTTCATCCAT
AGTTGCCTGACTCCCCGTCGTGTAGATAACTACGATACGGGAGGGCTTACCATCTGGCCCCAGTGCTGCA
ATGATACCGCGAGACCCACGCTCACCGGCTCCAGATTTATCAGCAATAAACCAGCCAGCCGGAAGGGCCG
AGCGCAGAAGTGGTCCTGCAACTTTATCCGCCTCCATCCAGTCTATTAATTGTTGCCGGGAAGCTAGAGT
AAGTAGTTCGCCAGTTAATAGTTTGCGCAACGTTGTTGCCATTGCTACAGGCATCGTGGTGTCACGCTCG
TCGTTTGGTATGGCTTCATTCAGCTCCGGTTCCCAACGATCAAGGCGAGTTACATGATCCCCCATGTTGT
GCAAAAAAGCGGTTAGCTCCTTCGGTCCTCCGATCGTTGTCAGAAGTAAGTTGGCCGCAGTGTTATCACT
CATGGTTATGGCAGCACTGCATAATTCTCTTACTGTCATGCCATCCGTAAGATGCTTTTCTGTGACTGGT
GAGTACTCAACCAAGTCATTCTGAGAATAGTGTATGCGGCGACCGAGTTGCTCTTGCCCGGCGTCAATAC
GGGATAATACCGCGCCACATAGCAGAACTTTAAAAGTGCTCATCATTGGAAAACGTTCTTCGGGGCGAAA
ACTCTCAAGGATCTTACCGCTGTTGAGATCCAGTTCGATGTAACCCACTCGTGCACCCAACTGATCTTCA
GCATCTTTTACTTTCACCAGCGTTTCTGGGTGAGCAAAAACAGGAAGGCAAAATGCCGCAAAAAAGGGAA
TAAGGGCGACACGGAAATGTTGAATACTCATACTCTTCCTTTTTCAATATTATTGAAGCATTTATCAGGG
TTATTGTCTCATGAGCGGATACATATTTGAATGTATTTAGAAAAATAAACAAATAGGGGTTCCGCGCACA
TTTCCCCGAAAAGTGCCACCTGACGTC
Features (pLannotate 1.2.2; 34 found; start..end, strand, type, name):
     28..80      -  misc_feature   bom (fragment): basis of mobility region from pBR322
    235..614     +  enhancer       CMV enhancer: human cytomegalovirus immediate early enhancer
    615..814     +  promoter       CMV promoter: human cytomegalovirus (CMV) immediate early promoter
    832..1012    +  LTR            5' LTR (truncated): truncated 5' long terminal repeat (LTR) from HIV-1
   1059..1184    +  misc_feature   HIV-1 Ψ: packaging signal of human immunodeficiency virus type 1
   1168..1531    +  CDS            HIV-1 gag (fragment): gag protein from human immunodeficiency virus 1; gag
   1677..1910    +  misc_feature   RRE: The Rev response element (RRE) of HIV-1 allows for Rev-dependent mRNA export from the nucleus to the cytoplasm.
   2287..2387    +  CDS            Rev (fragment): human immunodeficiency virus 1 (HIV-1) Rev protein; rev; enhances nuclear export of unspliced and incompletely spliced viral mRNAs
   2391..2507    +  misc_feature   cPPT/CTS: central polypurine tract and central termination sequence of HIV-1
   2530..2833    +  enhancer       CMV enhancer: human cytomegalovirus immediate early enhancer
   2834..3037    +  promoter       CMV promoter: human cytomegalovirus (CMV) immediate early promoter
   3142..3169    +  CDS            3xHA (fragment): three tandem HA epitope tags
   3442..4530    +  CDS            GNAL: GNAL_HUMAN - Experimental evidence at protein level: Swiss-Prot protein existence level 1. Guanine nucleotide-binding proteins (G proteins) are involved as modulators or transducers in various transmembrane signaling systems. G(olf) alpha mediates signal transduction within the olfactory neuroepithelium and the basal ganglia. May be involved in some aspect of visual transduction, and in mediating the effect of one or more hormones/neurotransmitters. From Homo sapiens (Human).
   4620..4849    +  intron         chimeric intron: chimera between introns from adenovirus and immunoglobulin heavy chain genes
   4913..5023    +  CDS            nef (fragment): NEF_HV1Z2 - Experimental evidence at protein level: Swiss-Prot protein existence level 1. Extracellular Nef protein targets CD4(+) T-lymphocytes for apoptosis by interacting with CXCR4 surface receptors. From Human immunodeficiency virus type 1 group M subtype D (isolate Z2/CDC-Z34) (HIV-1).
   5026..5614    +  misc_feature   WPRE: woodchuck hepatitis virus posttranscriptional regulatory element
   5631..5699    +  CDS            nef (fragment): NEF_HV1Z2 - Experimental evidence at protein level: Swiss-Prot protein existence level 1. Extracellular Nef protein targets CD4(+) T-lymphocytes for apoptosis by interacting with CXCR4 surface receptors. From Human immunodeficiency virus type 1 group M subtype D (isolate Z2/CDC-Z34) (HIV-1).
   5701..6013    +  LTR            5' LTR (fragment): 5' long terminal repeat (LTR) from HIV-1
   6021..6201    +  LTR            5' LTR (truncated): truncated 5' long terminal repeat (LTR) from HIV-1
   6233..6457    +  polyA_signal   bGH poly(A) signal: bovine growth hormone polyadenylation signal
   6461..6482    +  promoter       SV40 promoter (fragment): SV40 enhancer and early promoter
   6503..6931    +  rep_origin     f1 ori (sequence partly withheld): f1 bacteriophage origin of replication; arrow indicates direction of (+) strand synthesis
   6945..7274    +  promoter       SV40 promoter: SV40 enhancer and early promoter
   7322..7369    +  promoter       EM7 promoter: synthetic bacterial promoter&nbsp
   7388..7762    +  CDS            BleoR: antibiotic-binding protein; Sh ble from Streptoalloteichus hindustanus; confers resistance to bleomycin, phleomycin, and Zeocin™
   7772..7897    +  CDS            ble (fragment): BLE_KLEPN - Experimental evidence at protein level: Swiss-Prot protein existence level 1. Binding protein with a strong affinity to the bleomycin family of antibiotics. Binds to CL990; an antimitotic-antibiotic compound. From Klebsiella pneumoniae.
   7892..8013    +  polyA_signal   SV40 poly(A) signal: SV40 polyadenylation signal
   8086..8102    -  protein_bind   lac operator: The lac repressor binds to the lac operator to inhibit transcription in E. coli. This inhibition can be relieved by adding lactose or isopropyl-β-D-thiogalactopyranoside (IPTG). lac repressor encoded by lacI
   8110..8140    -  promoter       lac promoter: promoter for the E. coli lac operon
   8155..8176    -  protein_bind   CAP binding site: CAP binding activates transcription in the presence of cAMP. E. coli catabolite activator protein
   8189..8281    -  CDS            lacI (fragment): lac repressor; lacI; The lac repressor binds to the lac operator to inhibit transcription in E. coli. This inhibition can be relieved by adding lactose or isopropyl-β-D-thiogalactopyranoside (IPTG).
   8464..9052    -  rep_origin     ori: high-copy-number ColE1/pMB1/pBR322/pUC origin of replication
   9223..10083   -  CDS            AmpR: β-lactamase; bla; confers resistance to ampicillin, carbenicillin, and related antibiotics
  10084..10188   -  promoter       AmpR promoter: bla
