[The description below was written by a language model from this plasmid's Addgene catalogue record and pLannotate feature annotations shown in this document.]
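Description:
pBOB-HA-Gnal is a lentiviral transfer plasmid built on the pBOB backbone that also works as a conventional mammalian expression vector. It can be used for transient transfection or packaged into virus for stable transduction. In bacteria it is maintained by a high-copy ColE1/pUC-type origin and selected with ampicillin through the β-lactamase gene. An f1 origin is also annotated.

The viral portion starts with a CMV enhancer/promoter fused to a truncated HIV-1 5' LTR, which drives Tat-independent transcription of the genomic RNA in packaging cells. This is followed by the Ψ packaging signal with a gag fragment, the Rev response element for nuclear export of unspliced RNA, and the cPPT/CTS, which aids nuclear import of the reverse-transcribed genome. An internal CMV enhancer/promoter drives the payload, the mouse Gnal coding sequence (Gαolf, the stimulatory G protein alpha subunit of olfactory epithelium and basal ganglia). The insert is recorded as 1347 bp, cloned between BamHI and XhoI, with an N-terminal HA epitope. The automated annotation matches only part of the reading frame to the human GNAL protein entry, which reflects homology-based labelling, since the catalogue gives the species as mouse.

Downstream lie a chimeric intron, a WPRE to boost transcript stability and expression, the 3' LTR region, and a bGH polyadenylation signal. Outside the LTRs, an SV40/EM7-driven BleoR cassette is annotated. It would confer Zeocin resistance in transfected cells but would not be carried into the provirus, and no selectable marker or reporter is annotated within the packaged region.

The plasmid is intended for producing HA-detectable Gαolf in mammalian cells, and it was deposited with work on G protein signalling at primary cilia.
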