Addgene plasmid #245995: pBOB-HA-Gnal
Purpose: Express HA N-terminal tagged mouse Galphaolf transiently via transfection or stably via lentivirus-mediated infection in mammalian cells.
Depositing lab: Zhao Zhang. Depositing organization: University of Texas Southwestern Medical Center. Publication: GPR45 modulates Galpha(s) at primary cilia of the paraventricular hypothalamus to control food intake. Xun Y, Jiang Y, Xu B, Tang M, Ludwig S, Nakamura K, Mukhopadhyay S, Liu C, Beutler B, Zhang Z. Science. 2025 Jun 5;388(6751):eadp3989. doi: 10.1126/science.adp3989. Epub 2025 Jun 5. PubMed 40472089.
Backbone
  Vector backbone: pBOB
  Vector type: Mammalian Expression, Lentiviral
Growth in bacteria
  Bacterial resistance: Ampicillin, 100 μg/mL
  Growth temperature: 37°C
  Growth strain: NEB Stable
  Copy number: High Copy
Gene/Insert
  Gene/Insert name: Gnal
  Species: M. musculus (mouse)
  Insert size (bp): 1347
  GenBank ID: NM_177137
  Entrez Gene: Gnal (a.k.a. 2610011C15Rik, 9630020G10Rik, Galphaolf, Gna10, Golf, Hg1o)
  Tag / fusion protein: HA (N terminal on insert)
  Cloning method: Restriction Enzyme; 5′ cloning site BamHI (not destroyed); 3′ cloning site XhoI (not destroyed)
  Sequencing primers: 5′ AGCTCGTTTAGTGAACCGTCAGATCG; 3′ TACTCACCCCAACAGCTGGC
Terms and licenses: Academic/Nonprofit Terms; Industry Terms: Not Available to Industry
How to cite: pBOB-HA-Gnal was a gift from Zhao Zhang (Addgene plasmid # 245995 ; http://n2t.net/addgene:245995 ; RRID:Addgene_245995)
